Addgene plasmid #22692: G-CaMP3
Purpose: a single-wavelength GCaMP2-based genetically encoded calcium indicator
Depositing lab: Loren Looger. Depositing organization: HHMI, Janelia Research Campus. Publication: Imaging neural activity in worms, flies and mice with improved GCaMP calcium indicators. Tian L, Hires SA, Mao T, Huber D, Chiappe ME, Chalasani SH, Petreanu L, Akerboom J, McKinney SA, Schreiter ER, Bargmann CI, Jayaraman V, Svoboda K, Looger LL.. Nat Methods. 2009 Dec;6(12):875-81. 10.1038/nmeth.1398 PubMed 19898485.
Backbone
  Vector backbone: pEGFP-N1
  Backbone size w/o insert (bp): 4000
  Vector type: Mammalian Expression
Growth in bacteria
  Bacterial resistance: Kanamycin, 50 μg/mL
  Growth temperature: 37°C
  Growth strain: DH5alpha
  Copy number: Unknown
Gene/Insert
  Gene/Insert name: G-CaMP3 (alt name: GCaMP3)
  Insert size (bp): 1300
  Mutation: N363D mutation (increased fluorescence)
  Cloning method: Restriction Enzyme; 5′ cloning site BglII (unknown if destroyed); 3′ cloning site NotI (unknown if destroyed)
  Sequencing primers: 5′ EGFP-N
Terms and licenses: Academic/Nonprofit Terms; Industry Terms: Not Available to Industry
Depositor comments: There are a few sequence differences between author sequence and Addgene quality control sequence. The function of the plasmid is not affected.
How to cite: G-CaMP3 was a gift from Loren Looger (Addgene plasmid # 22692 ; http://n2t.net/addgene:22692 ; RRID:Addgene_22692)
