[The description below was written by a language model from this plasmid's Addgene catalogue record and pLannotate feature annotations shown in this document.]
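Description:
G-CaMP3 is a mammalian expression plasmid built on the pEGFP-N1 backbone that carries the coding sequence for GCaMP3, a single-wavelength, GCaMP2-derived genetically encoded calcium indicator. The roughly 1.3 kb insert was placed between BglII and NotI sites, and it sits directly downstream of the human cytomegalovirus immediate early enhancer and promoter and upstream of the SV40 polyadenylation signal, giving strong constitutive expression in transfected mammalian cells. The record notes an N363D mutation associated with increased fluorescence. The automated annotation labels the open reading frame as GCaMP6f, which reflects the close sequence similarity among GCaMP family members rather than the actual identity of the insert; the catalogue entry identifies it as GCaMP3. The short hits to SV40 large T antigen, ble and the bGH poly(A) signal are only fragments and are probably incidental matches within backbone sequence.

The plasmid is propagated in E. coli through a high-copy ColE1/pUC-type origin and is selected with kanamycin. The Tn5 NeoR/KanR gene is driven by tandem bacterial (bla) and SV40 early promoters and terminated by the HSV TK polyadenylation signal, so the same marker confers kanamycin resistance in bacteria and G418 resistance in mammalian cells. An f1 origin is also present, which can support single-stranded DNA production. Two full sequences are on file, a depositor version and a sequencing-derived version, differing by a few nucleotides and in their numbering start point; the depositor states that these differences do not affect function. The construct is used to express the sensor for fluorescence imaging of calcium, and the associated work applied improved GCaMP indicators to imaging neural activity in worms, flies and mice.
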