Features (pLannotate 1.2.2; 14 found; start..end, strand, type, name):
     61..364     +  enhancer       CMV enhancer: human cytomegalovirus immediate early enhancer
    365..568     +  promoter       CMV promoter: human cytomegalovirus (CMV) immediate early promoter
    591..616     +  misc_feature   MCS (fragment): multiple cloning site
    622..1972    +  CDS            GCaMP6f (fragment): improved fluorescent protein-based calcium sensor (Chen et al., 2013)
   1990..2073    +  CDS            large T antigen (fragment): large T antigen from SV40 (simian virus 40)
   2096..2217    +  polyA_signal   SV40 poly(A) signal: SV40 polyadenylation signal
   2251..2679    -  rep_origin     f1 ori (sequence partly withheld): f1 bacteriophage origin of replication; arrow indicates direction of (+) strand synthesis
   2706..2810    +  promoter       AmpR promoter: bla
   2812..3169    +  promoter       SV40 promoter: SV40 enhancer and early promoter
   3204..3998    +  CDS            NeoR/KanR: aminoglycoside phosphotransferase from Tn5; aph(3')-II (or nptII); confers resistance to neomycin, kanamycin, and G418 (Geneticin®)
   4019..4171    +  CDS            ble (fragment): BLE_KLEPN - Experimental evidence at protein level: Swiss-Prot protein existence level 1. Binding protein with a strong affinity to the bleomycin family of antibiotics. Binds to CL990; an antimitotic-antibiotic compound. From Klebsiella pneumoniae.
   4230..4277    +  polyA_signal   HSV TK poly(A) signal: herpes simplex virus thymidine kinase polyadenylation signal (Cole and Stacy, 1985)
   4368..4384    -  polyA_signal   bGH poly(A) signal (fragment): bovine growth hormone polyadenylation signal
   4606..5194    +  rep_origin     ori: high-copy-number ColE1/pMB1/pBR322/pUC origin of replication
>Addgene plasmid #22692 | G-CaMP3 | depositor full sequence | sequence record 10378 | Author sequence
TAGTTATTAATAGTAATCAATTACGGGGTCATTAGTTCATAGCCCATATATGGAGTTCCGCGTTACATAA
CTTACGGTAAATGGCCCGCCTGGCTGACCGCCCAACGACCCCCGCCCATTGACGTCAATAATGACGTATG
TTCCCATAGTAACGCCAATAGGGACTTTCCATTGACGTCAATGGGTGGAGTATTTACGGTAAACTGCCCA
CTTGGCAGTACATCAAGTGTATCATATGCCAAGTACGCCCCCTATTGACGTCAATGACGGTAAATGGCCC
GCCTGGCATTATGCCCAGTACATGACCTTATGGGACTTTCCTACTTGGCAGTACATCTACGTATTAGTCA
TCGCTATTACCATGGTGATGCGGTTTTGGCAGTACATCAATGGGCGTGGATAGCGGTTTGACTCACGGGG
ATTTCCAAGTCTCCACCCCATTGACGTCAATGGGAGTTTGTTTTGGCACCAAAATCAACGGGACTTTCCA
AAATGTCGTAACAACTCCGCCCCATTGACGCAAATGGGCGGTAGGCGTGTACGGTGGGAGGTCTATATAA
GCAGAGCTGGTTTAGTGAACCGTCAGATCCGCTAGCGCTACCGGACTCAGATCTCGCCACCATGGGTTCT
CATCATCATCATCATCATGGTATGGCTAGCATGACTGGTGGACAGCAAATGGGTCGGGATCTGTACGACG
ATGACGATAAGGATCTCGCCACCATGGTCGACTCATCACGTCGTAAGTGGAATAAGACAGGTCACGCAGT
CAGAGCTATAGGTCGGCTGAGCTCACTCGAGAACGTCTATATCAAGGCCGACAAGCAGAAGAACGGCATC
AAGGCGAACTTCAAGATCCGCCACAACATCGAGGACGGCGGCGTGCAGCTCGCCTACCACTACCAGCAGA
ACACCCCCATCGGCGACGGCCCCGTGCTGCTGCCCGACAACCACTACCTGAGCGTGCAGTCCAAACTTTC
GAAAGACCCCAACGAGAAGCGCGATCACATGGTCCTGCTGGAGTTCGTGACCGCCGCCGGGATCACTCTC
GGCATGGACGAGCTGTACAAGGGCGGTACCGGAGGGAGCATGGTGAGCAAGGGCGAGGAGCTGTTCACCG
GGGTGGTGCCCATCCTGGTCGAGCTGGACGGCGACGTAAACGGCCACAAGTTCAGCGTGTCCGGCGAGGG
CGAGGGCGATGCCACCTACGGCAAGCTGACCCTGAAGTTCATCTGCACCACCGGCAAGCTGCCCGTGCCC
TGGCCCACCCTCGTGACCACCCTGACCTACGGCGTGCAGTGCTTCAGCCGCTACCCCGACCACATGAAGC
AGCACGACTTCTTCAAGTCCGCCATGCCCGAAGGCTACATCCAGGAGCGCACCATCTTCTTCAAGGACGA
CGGCAACTACAAGACCCGCGCCGAGGTGAAGTTCGAGGGCGACACCCTGGTGAACCGCATCGAGCTGAAG
GGCATCGACTTCAAGGAGGACGGCAACATCCTGGGGCACAAGCTGGAGTACAACACGCGTGACCAACTGA
CTGAAGAGCAGATCGCAGAATTTAAAGAGGCTTTCTCCCTATTTGACAAGGACGGGGATGGGACAATAAC
AACCAAGGAGCTGGGGACGGTGATGCGGTCTCTGGGGCAGAACCCCACAGAAGCAGAGCTGCAGGACATG
ATCAATGAAGTAGATGCCGACGGTGACGGCACAATCGACTTCCCTGAGTTCCTGACAATGATGGCAAGAA
AAATGAAAGACACAGACAGTGAAGAAGAAATTAGAGAAGCGTTCCGTGTGTTTGATAAGGATGGCAATGG
CTACATCAGTGCAGCAGAGCTTCGCCACGTGATGACAAACCTTGGAGAGAAGTTAACAGATGAAGAGGTT
GATGAAATGATCAGGGAAGCAGACATCGATGGGGATGGTCAGGTAAACTACGAAGAGTTTGTACAAATGA
TGACAGCGAAGTAAGCGGCCGCGACTCTAGATCATAATCAGCCATACCACATTTGTAGAGGTTTTACTTG
CTTTAAAAAACCTCCCACACCTCCCCCTGAACCTGAAACATAAAATGAATGCAATTGTTGTTGTTAACTT
GTTTATTGCAGCTTATAATGGTTACAAATAAAGCAATAGCATCACAAATTTCACAAATAAAGCATTTTTT
TCACTGCATTCTAGTTGTGGTTTGTCCAAACTCATCAATGTATCTTAAGGCGTAAATTGTAAGCGTTAAT
ATTTTGTTAAAATTCGCGTTAAATTTTTGTTAAATCAGCTCATTTTTTAACCAATAGGCCGAAATCGGCA
AAATCCCTTATAAATCAAAAGAATAGACCGAGATAGGGT
[37 nt withheld, positions 2350-2386]
AAAGAACGTGGACTCCAACGTCAAAGG
[49 nt withheld, positions 2414-2462]
T
[91 nt withheld, positions 2464-2554]
G
[124 nt withheld, positions 2556-2679]
CAGGTGGCACTTTTCGGGGAAATGTGCGCGGAACCCCTATTTGTTTATTTTTCTAAATACATTCAAATAT
GTATCCGCTCATGAGACAATAACCCTGATAAATGCTTCAATAATATTGAAAAAGGAAGAGTCCTGAGGCG
GAAAGAACCAGCTGTGGAATGTGTGTCAGTTAGGGTGTGGAAAGTCCCCAGGCTCCCCAGCAGGCAGAAG
TATGCAAAGCATGCATCTCAATTAGTCAGCAACCAGGTGTGGAAAGTCCCCAGGCTCCCCAGCAGGCAGA
AGTATGCAAAGCATGCATCTCAATTAGTCAGCAACCATAGTCCCGCCCCTAACTCCGCCCATCCCGCCCC
TAACTCCGCCCAGTTCCGCCCATTCTCCGCCCCATGGCTGACTAATTTTTTTTATTTATGCAGAGGCCGA
GGCCGCCTCGGCCTCTGAGCTATTCCAGAAGTAGTGAGGAGGCTTTTTTGGAGGCCTAGGCTTTTGCAAA
GATCGATCAAGAGACAGGATGAGGATCGTTTCGCATGATTGAACAAGATGGATTGCACGCAGGTTCTCCG
GCCGCTTGGGTGGAGAGGCTATTCGGCTATGACTGGGCACAACAGACAATCGGCTGCTCTGATGCCGCCG
TGTTCCGGCTGTCAGCGCAGGGGCGCCCGGTTCTTTTTGTCAAGACCGACCTGTCCGGTGCCCTGAATGA
ACTGCAAGACGAGGCAGCGCGGCTATCGTGGCTGGCCACGACGGGCGTTCCTTGCGCAGCTGTGCTCGAC
GTTGTCACTGAAGCGGGAAGGGACTGGCTGCTATTGGGCGAAGTGCCGGGGCAGGATCTCCTGTCATCTC
ACCTTGCTCCTGCCGAGAAAGTATCCATCATGGCTGATGCAATGCGGCGGCTGCATACGCTTGATCCGGC
TACCTGCCCATTCGACCACCAAGCGAAACATCGCATCGAGCGAGCACGTACTCGGATGGAAGCCGGTCTT
GTCGATCAGGATGATCTGGACGAAGAGCATCAGGGGCTCGCGCCAGCCGAACTGTTCGCCAGGCTCAAGG
CGAGCATGCCCGACGGCGAGGATCTCGTCGTGACCCATGGCGATGCCTGCTTGCCGAATATCATGGTGGA
AAATGGCCGCTTTTCTGGATTCATCGACTGTGGCCGGCTGGGTGTGGCGGACCGCTATCAGGACATAGCG
TTGGCTACCCGTGATATTGCTGAAGAGCTTGGCGGCGAATGGGCTGACCGCTTCCTCGTGCTTTACGGTA
TCGCCGCTCCCGATTCGCAGCGCATCGCCTTCTATCGCCTTCTTGACGAGTTCTTCTGAGCGGGACTCTG
GGGTTCGAAATGACCGACCAAGCGACGCCCAACCTGCCATCACGAGATTTCGATTCCACCGCCGCCTTCT
ATGAAAGGTTGGGCTTCGGAATCGTTTTCCGGGACGCCGGCTGGATGATCCTCCAGCGCGGGGATCTCAT
GCTGGAGTTCTTCGCCCACCCTAGGGGGAGGCTAACTGAAACACGGAAGGAGACAATACCGGAAGGAACC
CGCGCTATGACGGCAATAAAAAGACAGAATAAAACGCACGGTGTTGGGTCGTTTGTTCATAAACGCGGGG
TTCGGTCCCAGGGCTGGCACTCTGTCGATACCCCACCGAGACCCCATTGGGGCCAATACGCCCGCGTTTC
TTCCTTTTCCCCACCCCACCCCCCAAGTTCGGGTGAAGGCCCAGGGCTCGCAGCCAACGTCGGGGCGGCA
GGCCCTGCCATAGCCTCAGGTTACTCATATATACTTTAGATTGATTTAAAACTTCATTTTTAATTTAAAA
GGATCTAGGTGAAGATCCTTTTTGATAATCTCATGACCAAAATCCCTTAACGTGAGTTTTCGTTCCACTG
AGCGTCAGACCCCGTAGAAAAGATCAAAGGATCTTCTTGAGATCCTTTTTTTCTGCGCGTAATCTGCTGC
TTGCAAACAAAAAAACCACCGCTACCAGCGGTGGTTTGTTTGCCGGATCAAGAGCTACCAACTCTTTTTC
CGAAGGTAACTGGCTTCAGCAGAGCGCAGATACCAAATACTGTCCTTCTAGTGTAGCCGTAGTTAGGCCA
CCACTTCAAGAACTCTGTAGCACCGCCTACATACCTCGCTCTGCTAATCCTGTTACCAGTGGCTGCTGCC
AGTGGCGATAAGTCGTGTCTTACCGGGTTGGACTCAAGACGATAGTTACCGGATAAGGCGCAGCGGTCGG
GCTGAACGGGGGGTTCGTGCACACAGCCCAGCTTGGAGCGAACGACCTACACCGAACTGAGATACCTACA
GCGTGAGCTATGAGAAAGCGCCACGCTTCCCGAAGGGAGAAAGGCGGACAGGTATCCGGTAAGCGGCAGG
GTCGGAACAGGAGAGCGCACGAGGGAGCTTCCAGGGGGAAACGCCTGGTATCTTTATAGTCCTGTCGGGT
TTCGCCACCTCTGACTTGAGCGTCGATTTTTGTGATGCTCGTCAGGGGGGCGGAGCCTATGGAAAAACGC
CAGCAACGCGGCCTTTTTACGGTTCCTGGCCTTTTGCTGGCCTTTTGCTCACATGTTCTTTCCTGCGTTA
TCCCCTGATTCTGTGGATAACCGTATTACCGCCATGCAT
