Features (pLannotate 1.2.2; 14 found; start..end, strand, type, name):
      1..204     +  promoter       CMV promoter: human cytomegalovirus (CMV) immediate early promoter
    227..252     +  misc_feature   MCS (fragment): multiple cloning site
    261..1613    +  CDS            GCaMP6f: improved fluorescent protein-based calcium sensor (Chen et al., 2013)
   1629..1712    +  CDS            large T antigen (fragment): large T antigen from SV40 (simian virus 40)
   1735..1856    +  polyA_signal   SV40 poly(A) signal: SV40 polyadenylation signal
   1890..2318    -  rep_origin     f1 ori (sequence partly withheld): f1 bacteriophage origin of replication; arrow indicates direction of (+) strand synthesis
   2345..2449    +  promoter       AmpR promoter: bla
   2451..2808    +  promoter       SV40 promoter: SV40 enhancer and early promoter
   2843..3637    +  CDS            NeoR/KanR: aminoglycoside phosphotransferase from Tn5; aph(3')-II (or nptII); confers resistance to neomycin, kanamycin, and G418 (Geneticin®)
   3658..3810    +  CDS            ble (fragment): BLE_KLEPN - Experimental evidence at protein level: Swiss-Prot protein existence level 1. Binding protein with a strong affinity to the bleomycin family of antibiotics. Binds to CL990; an antimitotic-antibiotic compound. From Klebsiella pneumoniae.
   3869..3916    +  polyA_signal   HSV TK poly(A) signal: herpes simplex virus thymidine kinase polyadenylation signal (Cole and Stacy, 1985)
   4007..4023    -  polyA_signal   bGH poly(A) signal (fragment): bovine growth hormone polyadenylation signal
   4245..4833    +  rep_origin     ori: high-copy-number ColE1/pMB1/pBR322/pUC origin of replication
   5008..5311    +  enhancer       CMV enhancer: human cytomegalovirus immediate early enhancer
>Addgene plasmid #22692 | G-CaMP3 | addgene full sequence | sequence record 241043 | Addgene NGS Result
GTGATGCGGTTTTGGCAGTACATCAATGGGCGTGGATAGCGGTTTGACTCACGGGGATTTCCAAGTCTCC
ACCCCATTGACGTCAATGGGAGTTTGTTTTGGCACCAAAATCAACGGGACTTTCCAAAATGTCGTAACAA
CTCCGCCCCATTGACGCAAATGGGCGGTAGGCGTGTACGGTGGGAGGTCTATATAAGCAGAGCTGGTTTA
GTGAACCGTCAGATCCGCTAGCGCTACCGGACTCAGATCTCGCCACCATGATGGGTTCTCATCATCATCA
TCATCATGGTATGGCTAGCATGACTGGTGGACAGCAAATGGGTCGGGATCTGTACGACGATGACGATAAG
GATCTCGCCACCATGGTCGACTCATCACGTCGTAAGTGGAATAAGACAGGTCACGCAGTCAGAGCTATAG
GTCGGCTGAGCTCACTCGAGAACGTCTATATCAAGGCCGACAAGCAGAAGAACGGCATCAAGGCGAACTT
CAAGATCCGCCACAACATCGAGGACGGCGGCGTGCAGCTCGCCTACCACTACCAGCAGAACACCCCCATC
GGCGACGGCCCCGTGCTGCTGCCCGACAACCACTACCTGAGCGTGCAGTCCAAACTTTCGAAAGACCCCA
ACGAGAAGCGCGATCACATGGTCCTGCTGGAGTTCGTGACCGCCGCCGGGATCACTCTCGGCATGGACGA
GCTGTACAAGGGCGGTACCGGAGGGAGCATGGTGAGCAAGGGCGAGGAGCTGTTCACCGGGGTGGTGCCC
ATCCTGGTCGAGCTGGACGGCGACGTAAACGGCCACAAGTTCAGCGTGTCCGGCGAGGGTGAGGGCGATG
CCACCTACGGCAAGCTGACCCTGAAGTTCATCTGCACCACCGGCAAGCTGCCCGTGCCCTGGCCCACCCT
CGTGACCACCCTGACCTACGGCGTGCAGTGCTTCAGCCGCTACCCCGACCACATGAAGCAGCACGACTTC
TTCAAGTCCGCCATGCCCGAAGGCTACATCCAGGAGCGCACCATCTTCTTCAAGGACGACGGCAACTACA
AGACCCGCGCCGAGGTGAAGTTCGAGGGCGACACCCTGGTGAACCGCATCGAGCTGAAGGGCATCGACTT
CAAGGAGGACGGCAACATCCTGGGGCACAAGCTGGAGTACAACACGCGTGACCAACTGACTGAAGAGCAG
ATCGCAGAATTTAAAGAGGCTTTCTCCCTATTTGACAAGGACGGGGATGGGACAATAACAACCAAGGAGC
TGGGGACGGTGATGCGGTCTCTGGGGCAGAACCCCACAGAAGCAGAGCTGCAGGACATGATCAATGAAGT
AGATGCCGACGGTGACGGCACAATCGACTTCCCTGAGTTCCTGACAATGATGGCAAGAAAAATGAAAGAC
ACAGACAGTGAAGAAGAAATTAGAGAAGCGTTCCGTGTGTTTGATAAGGATGGCAATGGCTACATCAGTG
CAGCAGAGCTTCGCCACGTGATGACAAACCTTGGAGAGAAGTTAACAGATGAAGAGGTTGATGAAATGAT
CAGGGAAGCAGACATCGATGGGGATGGTCAGGTAAACTACGAAGAGTTTGTACAAATGATGACAGCGAAG
TGAGCGGCCGCGACTCTAGATCATAATCAGCCATACCACATTTGTAGAGGTTTTACTTGCTTTAAAAAAC
CTCCCACACCTCCCCCTGAACCTGAAACATAAAATGAATGCAATTGTTGTTGTTAACTTGTTTATTGCAG
CTTATAATGGTTACAAATAAAGCAATAGCATCACAAATTTCACAAATAAAGCATTTTTTTCACTGCATTC
TAGTTGTGGTTTGTCCAAACTCATCAATGTATCTTAAGGCGTAAATTGTAAGCGTTAATATTTTGTTAAA
ATTCGCGTTAAATTTTTGTTAAATCAGCTCATTTTTTAACCAATAGGCCGAAATCGGCAAAATCCCTTAT
AAATCAAAAGAATAGACCGAGATAGGGT
[37 nt withheld, positions 1989-2025]
AAAGAACGTGGACTCCAACGTCAAAGG
[49 nt withheld, positions 2053-2101]
T
[91 nt withheld, positions 2103-2193]
G
[124 nt withheld, positions 2195-2318]
CAGGTGGCACTTTTCGGGGAAATGTGCGCGGAACCCCTATTTGTTTATTTTTCTAAATACATTCAAATAT
GTATCCGCTCATGAGACAATAACCCTGATAAATGCTTCAATAATATTGAAAAAGGAAGAGTCCTGAGGCG
GAAAGAACCAGCTGTGGAATGTGTGTCAGTTAGGGTGTGGAAAGTCCCCAGGCTCCCCAGCAGGCAGAAG
TATGCAAAGCATGCATCTCAATTAGTCAGCAACCAGGTGTGGAAAGTCCCCAGGCTCCCCAGCAGGCAGA
AGTATGCAAAGCATGCATCTCAATTAGTCAGCAACCATAGTCCCGCCCCTAACTCCGCCCATCCCGCCCC
TAACTCCGCCCAGTTCCGCCCATTCTCCGCCCCATGGCTGACTAATTTTTTTTATTTATGCAGAGGCCGA
GGCCGCCTCGGCCTCTGAGCTATTCCAGAAGTAGTGAGGAGGCTTTTTTGGAGGCCTAGGCTTTTGCAAA
GATCGATCAAGAGACAGGATGAGGATCGTTTCGCATGATTGAACAAGATGGATTGCACGCAGGTTCTCCG
GCCGCTTGGGTGGAGAGGCTATTCGGCTATGACTGGGCACAACAGACAATCGGCTGCTCTGATGCCGCCG
TGTTCCGGCTGTCAGCGCAGGGGCGCCCGGTTCTTTTTGTCAAGACCGACCTGTCCGGTGCCCTGAATGA
ACTGCAAGACGAGGCAGCGCGGCTATCGTGGCTGGCCACGACGGGCGTTCCTTGCGCAGCTGTGCTCGAC
GTTGTCACTGAAGCGGGAAGGGACTGGCTGCTATTGGGCGAAGTGCCGGGGCAGGATCTCCTGTCATCTC
ACCTTGCTCCTGCCGAGAAAGTATCCATCATGGCTGATGCAATGCGGCGGCTGCATACGCTTGATCCGGC
TACCTGCCCATTCGACCACCAAGCGAAACATCGCATCGAGCGAGCACGTACTCGGATGGAAGCCGGTCTT
GTCGATCAGGATGATCTGGACGAAGAGCATCAGGGGCTCGCGCCAGCCGAACTGTTCGCCAGGCTCAAGG
CGAGCATGCCCGACGGCGAGGATCTCGTCGTGACCCATGGCGATGCCTGCTTGCCGAATATCATGGTGGA
AAATGGCCGCTTTTCTGGATTCATCGACTGTGGCCGGCTGGGTGTGGCGGACCGCTATCAGGACATAGCG
TTGGCTACCCGTGATATTGCTGAAGAGCTTGGCGGCGAATGGGCTGACCGCTTCCTCGTGCTTTACGGTA
TCGCCGCTCCCGATTCGCAGCGCATCGCCTTCTATCGCCTTCTTGACGAGTTCTTCTGAGCGGGACTCTG
GGGTTCGAAATGACCGACCAAGCGACGCCCAACCTGCCATCACGAGATTTCGATTCCACCGCCGCCTTCT
ATGAAAGGTTGGGCTTCGGAATCGTTTTCCGGGACGCCGGCTGGATGATCCTCCAGCGCGGGGATCTCAT
GCTGGAGTTCTTCGCCCACCCTAGGGGGAGGCTAACTGAAACACGGAAGGAGACAATACCGGAAGGAACC
CGCGCTATGACGGCAATAAAAAGACAGAATAAAACGCACGGTGTTGGGTCGTTTGTTCATAAACGCGGGG
TTCGGTCCCAGGGCTGGCACTCTGTCGATACCCCACCGAGACCCCATTGGGGCCAATACGCCCGCGTTTC
TTCCTTTTCCCCACCCCACCCCCCAAGTTCGGGTGAAGGCCCAGGGCTCGCAGCCAACGTCGGGGCGGCA
GGCCCTGCCATAGCCTCAGGTTACTCATATATACTTTAGATTGATTTAAAACTTCATTTTTAATTTAAAA
GGATCTAGGTGAAGATCCTTTTTGATAATCTCATGACCAAAATCCCTTAACGTGAGTTTTCGTTCCACTG
AGCGTCAGACCCCGTAGAAAAGATCAAAGGATCTTCTTGAGATCCTTTTTTTCTGCGCGTAATCTGCTGC
TTGCAAACAAAAAAACCACCGCTACCAGCGGTGGTTTGTTTGCCGGATCAAGAGCTACCAACTCTTTTTC
CGAAGGTAACTGGCTTCAGCAGAGCGCAGATACCAAATACTGTTCTTCTAGTGTAGCCGTAGTTAGGCCA
CCACTTCAAGAACTCTGTAGCACCGCCTACATACCTCGCTCTGCTAATCCTGTTACCAGTGGCTGCTGCC
AGTGGCGATAAGTCGTGTCTTACCGGGTTGGACTCAAGACGATAGTTACCGGATAAGGCGCAGCGGTCGG
GCTGAACGGGGGGTTCGTGCACACAGCCCAGCTTGGAGCGAACGACCTACACCGAACTGAGATACCTACA
GCGTGAGCTATGAGAAAGCGCCACGCTTCCCGAAGGGAGAAAGGCGGACAGGTATCCGGTAAGCGGCAGG
GTCGGAACAGGAGAGCGCACGAGGGAGCTTCCAGGGGGAAACGCCTGGTATCTTTATAGTCCTGTCGGGT
TTCGCCACCTCTGACTTGAGCGTCGATTTTTGTGATGCTCGTCAGGGGGGCGGAGCCTATGGAAAAACGC
CAGCAACGCGGCCTTTTTACGGTTCCTGGCCTTTTGCTGGCCTTTTGCTCACATGTTCTTTCCTGCGTTA
TCCCCTGATTCTGTGGATAACCGTATTACCGCCATGCATTAGTTATTAATAGTAATCAATTACGGGGTCA
TTAGTTCATAGCCCATATATGGAGTTCCGCGTTACATAACTTACGGTAAATGGCCCGCCTGGCTGACCGC
CCAACGACCCCCGCCCATTGACGTCAATAATGACGTATGTTCCCATAGTAACGCCAATAGGGACTTTCCA
TTGACGTCAATGGGTGGAGTATTTACGGTAAACTGCCCACTTGGCAGTACATCAAGTGTATCATATGCCA
AGTACGCCCCCTATTGACGTCAATGACGGTAAATGGCCCGCCTGGCATTATGCCCAGTACATGACCTTAT
GGGACTTTCCTACTTGGCAGTACATCTACGTATTAGTCATCGCTATTACCATG
