>Addgene plasmid #22692 | G-CaMP3 | addgene partial sequence | sequence record 64069 | CMV-F 5'-CGCAAATGGGCGGTAGGCGTG-3'
AGCAGAGCTGGTTTAGTGAACCGTCAGATCCGCTAGCGCTACCGGACTCAGATCTCGCCACCATGATGGG
TTCTCATCATCATCATCATCATGGTATGGCTAGCATGACTGGTGGACAGCAAATGGGTCGGGATCTGTAC
GACGATGACGATAAGGATCTCGCCACCATGGTCGACTCATCACGTCGTAAGTGGAATAAGACAGGTCACG
CAGTCAGAGCTATAGGTCGGCTGAGCTCACTCGAGAACGTCTATATCAAGGCCGACAAGCAGAAGAACGG
CATCAAGGCGAACTTCAAGATCCGCCACAACATCGAGGACGGCGGCGTGCAGCTCGCCTACCACTACCAG
CAGAACACCCCCATCGGCGACGGCCCCGTGCTGCTGCCCGACAACCACTACCTGAGCGTGCAGTCCAAAC
TTTCGAAAGACCCCAACGAGAAGCGCGATCACATGGTCCTGCTGGAGTTCGTGACCGCCGCCGGGATCAC
TCTCGGCATGGACGAGCTGTACAAGGGCGGTACCGGAGGGAGCATGGTGAGCAAGGGCGAGGAGCTGTTC
ACCGGGGTGGTGCCCATCCTGGTCGAGCTGGACGGCGACGTAAACGGCCACAAGTTCAGCGTGTCCGGCG
AGGGTGAGGGCGATGCCACCTACGGCAAGCTGACCCTGAAGTTCATCTGCACCACCGGCAAGCTGCCCGT
GCCCTGGCCCACCCTCGTGACCACCCTGACCTACGGCGTGCAGTGCTTCAGCCGCTACCCCGACCACATG
AAGCAGCACGACTTCTTCAAGTCCGCCATGCCCGAAGGCTACATCCAGGAGCGCACCATCTTCTTCAAGG
ACGACGGCAACTACAAGACCCGCGCCGAGGTGAAGTTCGAGGGCGACACCCTGGTGAACCGCATCGAGCT
GAAGGGCATCGACTTCAAGGAGGACGGCAACATCCTGG
