>Addgene plasmid #22692 | G-CaMP3 | addgene partial sequence | sequence record 64070 | SV40pA-R 5'-GAAATTTGTGATGCTATTGC-3'
AGCTGCAATAAACAAGTTAACAACAACAATTGCATTCATTTTATGTTTCAGGTTCAGGGGGAGGTGTGGG
AGGTTTTTTAAAGCAAGTAAAACCTCTACAAATGTGGTATGGCTGATTATGATCTAGAGTCGCGGCCGCT
CACTTCGCTGTCATCATTTGTACAAACTCTTCGTAGTTTACCTGACCATCCCCATCGATGTCTGCTTCCC
TGATCATTTCATCAACCTCTTCATCTGTTAACTTCTCTCCAAGGTTTGTCATCACGTGGCGAAGCTCTGC
TGCACTGATGTAGCCATTGCCATCCTTATCAAACACACGGAACGCTTCTCTAATTTCTTCTTCACTGTCT
GTGTCTTTCATTTTTCTTGCCATCATTGTCAGGAACTCAGGGAAGTCGATTGTGCCGTCACCGTCGGCAT
CTACTTCATTGATCATGTCCTGCAGCTCTGCTTCTGTGGGGTTCTGCCCCAGAGACCGCATCACCGTCCC
CAGCTCCTTGGTTGTTATTGTCCCATCCCCGTCCTTGTCAAATAGGGAGAAAGCCTCTTTAAATTCTGCG
ATCTGCTCTTCAGTCAGTTGGTCACGCGTGTTGTACTCCAGCTTGTGCCCCAGGATGTTGCCGTCCTCCT
TGAAGTCGATGCCCTTCAGCTCGATGCGGTTCACCAGGGTGTCGCCCTCGAACTTCACCTCGGCGCGGGT
CTTGTAGTTGCCGTCGTCCTTGAAGAAGATGGTGCGCTCCTGGATGTAGCCTTCGGGCATGGCGGACTTG
AAGAAGTCGTGCTGCTTCATGTGGTCGGGGTAGCGGCTGAAGCACTGCACGCCGTAGGTCAGGGTGGTCA
CGAGGGTGGGCCAGGGCACGGGCAGCTTGCCGGTGGTGCAGATGAACTTCAGGGTCAGCTTGCCGTAG
