>Addgene plasmid #22692 | G-CaMP3 | addgene partial sequence | sequence record 64071 | EGFP_N
GCTCCTCGCCCTTGCTCACCATGCTCCCTCCGGTACCGCCCTTGTACAGCTCGTCCATGCCGAGAGTGAT
CCCGGCGGCGGTCACGAACTCCAGCAGGACCATGTGATCGCGCTTCTCGTTGGGGTCTTTCGAAAGTTTG
GACTGCACGCTCAGGTAGTGGTTGTCGGGCAGCAGCACGGGGCCGTCGCCGATGGGGGTGTTCTGCTGGT
AGTGGTAGGCGAGCTGCACGCCGCCGTCCTCGATGTTGTGGCGGATCTTGAAGTTCGCCTTGATGCCGTT
CTTCTGCTTGTCGGCCTTGATATAGACGTTCTCGAGTGAGCTCAGCCGACCTATAGCTCTGACTGCGTGA
CCTGTCTTATTCCACTTACGACGTGATGAGTCGACCATGGTGGCGAGATCCTTATCGTCATCGTCGTACA
GATCCCGACCCATTTGCTGTCCACCAGTCATGCTAGCCATACCATGATGATGATGATGATGAGAACCCAT
CATGGTGGCGAGATCTGAGTCCGGTAGCGCTAGCGGATCTGACGGTTCACTAAACCAGCTCTGCTTATAT
AGACCTCCCACCGTACACGCCTACCGCCCATTTGCGTCAATGGGGCGGAGTTGTTACGACATTTTGGAAA
GTCCCGTTGATTTTGGTGCCAAAACAAACTCCCATTGACGTCAATGGGGTGGAGACTTGGAAATCCCCGT
GAGTCAAACCGCTATCCACGCCCATTGATGTACTGCCAAAACCGCATCACCATGGTAATAGCGATGACTA
ATACGTAGATGTACTGCCAAGTAGGAAAGTCCCATAAGGTCATGTACTGGGCATAATGCCAGGCGGGCCA
TTTACCGTCATTGACGTCA
